>Addgene plasmid #182997 | talin1-head P229S | addgene full sequence | sequence record 361174 | Addgene NGS Result
TAGTTATTAATAGTAATCAATTACGGGGTCATTAGTTCATAGCCCATATATGGAGTTCCGCGTTACATAA
CTTACGGTAAATGGCCCGCCTGGCTGACCGCCCAACGACCCCCGCCCATTGACGTCAATAATGACGTATG
TTCCCATAGTAACGCCAATAGGGACTTTCCATTGACGTCAATGGGTGGAGTATTTACGGTAAACTGCCCA
CTTGGCAGTACATCAAGTGTATCATATGCCAAGTACGCCCCCTATTGACGTCAATGACGGTAAATGGCCC
GCCTGGCATTATGCCCAGTACATGACCTTATGGGACTTTCCTACTTGGCAGTACATCTACGTATTAGTCA
TCGCTATTACCATGGTGATGCGGTTTTGGCAGTACATCAATGGGCGTGGATAGCGGTTTGACTCACGGGG
ATTTCCAAGTCTCCACCCCATTGACGTCAATGGGAGTTTGTTTTGGCACCAAAATCAACGGGACTTTCCA
AAATGTCGTAACAACTCCGCCCCATTGACGCAAATGGGCGGTAGGCGTGTACGGTGGGAGGTCTATATAA
GCAGAGCTGGTTTAGTGAACCGTCAGATCCGCTAGCGCTACCGGTATTAGGCACCCCAGGCTTTACACGA
ATTCGCAGAAGCTGCCACCATGGTTGCGCTTTCGCTGAAGATTAGCATTGGGAATGTGGTGAAGACGATG
CAATTTGAGCCATCTACCATGGTGTACGACGCCTGCCGCATGATTCGTGAGCGGATCCCAGAGGCCCTGG
CTGGCCCTCCCAACGACTTTGGGCTCTTTCTGTCAGATGATGACCCCAAAAAAGGCATCTGGCTAGAGGC
TGGGAAAGCTTTGGACTACTACATGCTCCGAAATGGGGACACCATGGAGTACAGAAAAAAGCAGAGACCC
CTGAAGATCCGGATGTTAGACGGAACGGTGAAGACTATCATGGTGGATGACTCCAAGACCGTCACAGACA
TGCTCATGACCATTTGTGCCCGAATTGGTATCACCAACCATGATGAGTATTCACTGGTTCGAGAGCTGAT
GGAAGAAAAGAAAGATGAGGGGACAGGGACCCTGAGAAAAGACAAGACCCTACTGCGAGATGAAAAGAAG
ATGGAGAAGCTAAAGCAGAAGTTGCACACAGACGATGAGTTGAACTGGCTGGACCATGGGCGGACACTGA
GGGAACAGGGAGTGGAAGAGCATGAGACGTTGCTGCTGCGGAGAAAGTTCTTCTACTCAGACCAGAATGT
GGATTCCCGAGACCCTGTACAGCTGAACCTTCTCTATGTGCAGGCACGAGATGACATCCTGAATGGCTCC
CATTCTGTCTCCTTTGACAAGGCCTGTGAATTTGCAGGCTTCCAGTGCCAGATCCAGTTTGGACCTCACA
ATGAACAGAAGCACAAGGCTGGCTTCCTTGACCTGAAGGACTTCCTGCCCAAGGAGTATGTGAAGCAGAA
GGGAGAGCGTAAGATCTTTCAGGCACACAAGAATTGTGGGCAGATGAGTGAAATTGAGGCCAAGGTACGC
TACGTGAAGCTGGCCCGTTCCCTCAAGACTTACGGTGTCTCCTTCTTCCTAGTCAAGGAAAAGATGAAGG
GGAAGAATAAACTGGTGCCCAGGCTGTTGGGCATCACTAAGGAGTGTGTGATGCGTGTGGATGAGAAGAC
CAAGGAGGTGATTCAGGAATGGAGCCTCACCAACATCAAACGCTGGGCTGCCTCTCCCAAGAGCTTTACT
CTGGACTTTGGAGACTATCAGGATGGCTACTACTCAGTACAGACGACAGAAGGCGAGCAGATCGCACAGC
TCATTGCTGGCTACATAGATATCATCCTTAAGAAGAAAAAAAGCAAGGACCATTTTGGGCTGGAGGGAGA
TGAAGAGTCTACTATGTTGGAGGACTCAGTGTCTCCCAAAAAGTCAACAGTCCTTCAGCAGCAGTACAAC
CGAGTGGGGAAAGTGGAGCACGGCTCTGTGGCTCTGCCAGCCATCATGCGCTCTGGAGCCTCTGGTCCTG
AGAATTTCCAGGTGGGGAGCATGCCACCTGCCCAGCAGCAGATCACCAGTGGCCAGATGCACGGAGGATC
CGGAATGGTGAGCAAGGGCGAGGAGCTGTTCACCGGGGTGGTGCCCATCCTGGTCGAGCTGGACGGCGAC
GTAAACGGCCACAAGTTCAGCGTGTCCGGCGAGGGCGAGGGCGATGCCACCTACGGCAAGCTGACCCTGA
AGTTCATCTGCACCACCGGCAAGCTGCCCGTGCCCTGGCCCACCCTCGTGACCACCCTGACCTACGGCGT
GCAGTGCTTCAGCCGCTACCCCGACCACATGAAGCAGCACGACTTCTTCAAGTCCGCCATGCCCGAAGGC
TACGTCCAGGAGCGCACCATCTTCTTCAAGGACGACGGCAACTACAAGACCCGCGCCGAGGTGAAGTTCG
AGGGCGACACCCTGGTGAACCGCATCGAGCTGAAGGGCATCGACTTCAAGGAGGACGGCAACATCCTGGG
GCACAAGCTGGAGTACAACTACAACAGCCACAACGTCTATATCATGGCCGACAAGCAGAAGAACGGCATC
AAGGTGAACTTCAAGATCCGCCACAACATCGAGGACGGCAGCGTGCAGCTCGCCGACCACTACCAGCAGA
ACACCCCCATCGGCGACGGCCCCGTGCTGCTGCCCGACAACCACTACCTGAGCACCCAGTCCGCCCTGAG
CAAAGACCCCAACGAGAAGCGCGATCACATGGTCCTGCTGGAGTTCGTGACCGCCGCCGGGATCACTCTC
GGCATGGACGAGCTGTACAAGTAACCGCGGGCCCGGGATCCACCGGATCTAGATAACTGATCATAATCAG
CCATACCACATTTGTAGAGGTTTTACTTGCTTTAAAAAACCTCCCACACCTCCCCCTGAACCTGAAACAT
AAAATGAATGCAATTGTTGTTGTTAACTTGTTTATTGCAGCTTATAATGGTTACAAATAAAGCAATAGCA
TCACAAATTTCACAAATAAAGCATTTTTTTCACTGCATTCTAGTTGTGGTTTGTCCAAACTCATCAATGT
ATCTTAACGCGTAAATTGTAAGCGTTAATATTTTGTTAAAATTCGCGTTAAATTTTTGTTAAATCAGCTC
ATTTTTTAACCAATAGGCCGAAATCGGCAAAATCCCTTATAAATCAAAAGAATAGACCGAGATAGGGT
[37 nt withheld, positions 3219-3255]
AAAGAACGTGGACTCCAACGTCAAAGG
[49 nt withheld, positions 3283-3331]
T
[91 nt withheld, positions 3333-3423]
G
[124 nt withheld, positions 3425-3548]
CAGGTGGCACTTTTCGGGGAAATGTGCGCGGAACCCCTATTTGTTTATTTTTCTAAATACATTCAAATAT
GTATCCGCTCATGAGACAATAACCCTGATAAATGCTTCAATAATATTGAAAAAGGAAGAGTCCTGAGGCG
GAAAGAACCAGCTGTGGAATGTGTGTCAGTTAGGGTGTGGAAAGTCCCCAGGCTCCCCAGCAGGCAGAAG
TATGCAAAGCATGCATCTCAATTAGTCAGCAACCAGGTGTGGAAAGTCCCCAGGCTCCCCAGCAGGCAGA
AGTATGCAAAGCATGCATCTCAATTAGTCAGCAACCATAGTCCCGCCCCTAACTCCGCCCATCCCGCCCC
TAACTCCGCCCAGTTCCGCCCATTCTCCGCCCCATGGCTGACTAATTTTTTTTATTTATGCAGAGGCCGA
GGCCGCCTCGGCCTCTGAGCTATTCCAGAAGTAGTGAGGAGGCTTTTTTGGAGGCCTAGGCTTTTGCAAA
GATCGATCAAGAGACAGGATGAGGATCGTTTCGCATGATTGAACAAGATGGATTGCACGCAGGTTCTCCG
GCCGCTTGGGTGGAGAGGCTATTCGGCTATGACTGGGCACAACAGACAATCGGCTGCTCTGATGCCGCCG
TGTTCCGGCTGTCAGCGCAGGGGCGCCCGGTTCTTTTTGTCAAGACCGACCTGTCCGGTGCCCTGAATGA
ACTGCAAGACGAGGCAGCGCGGCTATCGTGGCTGGCCACGACGGGCGTTCCTTGCGCAGCTGTGCTCGAC
GTTGTCACTGAAGCGGGAAGGGACTGGCTGCTATTGGGCGAAGTGCCGGGGCAGGATCTCCTGTCATCTC
ACCTTGCTCCTGCCGAGAAAGTATCCATCATGGCTGATGCAATGCGGCGGCTGCATACGCTTGATCCGGC
TACCTGCCCATTCGACCACCAAGCGAAACATCGCATCGAGCGAGCACGTACTCGGATGGAAGCCGGTCTT
GTCGATCAGGATGATCTGGACGAAGAGCATCAGGGGCTCGCGCCAGCCGAACTGTTCGCCAGGCTCAAGG
CGAGCATGCCCGACGGCGAGGATCTCGTCGTGACCCATGGCGATGCCTGCTTGCCGAATATCATGGTGGA
AAATGGCCGCTTTTCTGGATTCATCGACTGTGGCCGGCTGGGTGTGGCGGACCGCTATCAGGACATAGCG
TTGGCTACCCGTGATATTGCTGAAGAGCTTGGCGGCGAATGGGCTGACCGCTTCCTCGTGCTTTACGGTA
TCGCCGCTCCCGATTCGCAGCGCATCGCCTTCTATCGCCTTCTTGACGAGTTCTTCTGAGCGGGACTCTG
GGGTTCGAAATGACCGACCAAGCGACGCCCAACCTGCCATCACGAGATTTCGATTCCACCGCCGCCTTCT
ATGAAAGGTTGGGCTTCGGAATCGTTTTCCGGGACGCCGGCTGGATGATCCTCCAGCGCGGGGATCTCAT
GCTGGAGTTCTTCGCCCACCCTAGGGGGAGGCTAACTGAAACACGGAAGGAGACAATACCGGAAGGAACC
CGCGCTATGACGGCAATAAAAAGACAGAATAAAACGCACGGTGTTGGGTCGTTTGTTCATAAACGCGGGG
TTCGGTCCCAGGGCTGGCACTCTGTCGATACCCCACCGAGACCCCATTGGGGCCAATACGCCCGCGTTTC
TTCCTTTTCCCCACCCCACCCCCCAAGTTCGGGTGAAGGCCCAGGGCTCGCAGCCAACGTCGGGGCGGCA
GGCCCTGCCATAGCCTCAGGTTACTCATATATACTTTAGATTGATTTAAAACTTCATTTTTAATTTAAAA
GGATCTAGGTGAAGATCCTTTTTGATAATCTCATGACCAAAATCCCTTAACGTGAGTTTTCGTTCCACTG
AGCGTCAGACCCCGTAGAAAAGATCAAAGGATCTTCTTGAGATCCTTTTTTTCTGCGCGTAATCTGCTGC
TTGCAAACAAAAAAACCACCGCTACCAGCGGTGGTTTGTTTGCCGGATCAAGAGCTACCAACTCTTTTTC
CGAAGGTAACTGGCTTCAGCAGAGCGCAGATACCAAATACTGTTCTTCTAGTGTAGCCGTAGTTAGGCCA
CCACTTCAAGAACTCTGTAGCACCGCCTACATACCTCGCTCTGCTAATCCTGTTACCAGTGGCTGCTGCC
AGTGGCGATAAGTCGTGTCTTACCGGGTTGGACTCAAGACGATAGTTACCGGATAAGGCGCAGCGGTCGG
GCTGAACGGGGGGTTCGTGCACACAGCCCAGCTTGGAGCGAACGACCTACACCGAACTGAGATACCTACA
GCGTGAGCTATGAGAAAGCGCCACGCTTCCCGAAGGGAGAAAGGCGGACAGGTATCCGGTAAGCGGCAGG
GTCGGAACAGGAGAGCGCACGAGGGAGCTTCCAGGGGGAAACGCCTGGTATCTTTATAGTCCTGTCGGGT
TTCGCCACCTCTGACTTGAGCGTCGATTTTTGTGATGCTCGTCAGGGGGGCGGAGCCTATGGAAAAACGC
CAGCAACGCGGCCTTTTTACGGTTCCTGGCCTTTTGCTGGCCTTTTGCTCACATGTTCTTTCCTGCGTTA
TCCCCTGATTCTGTGGATAACCGTATTACCGCCATGCAT
Features (pLannotate 1.2.2; 15 found; start..end, strand, type, name):
     61..364     +  enhancer       CMV enhancer: human cytomegalovirus immediate early enhancer
    365..568     +  promoter       CMV promoter: human cytomegalovirus (CMV) immediate early promoter
    650..2098    +  CDS            Tln1 (fragment): TLN1_MOUSE - Also known as Tln. Experimental evidence at protein level: Swiss-Prot protein existence level 1. Probably involved in connections of major cytoskeletal structures to the plasma membrane. High molecular weight cytoskeletal protein concentrated at regions of cell-substratum contact and, in lymphocytes, at cell-cell contacts. From Mus musculus (Mouse).
   2105..2824    +  CDS            EGFP: the original enhanced GFP (Yang et al., 1996) mammalian codon-optimized
   2824..2846    +  misc_feature   MCS (fragment): multiple cloning site
   2858..2942    +  CDS            large T antigen (fragment): large T antigen from SV40 (simian virus 40)
   2965..3086    +  polyA_signal   SV40 poly(A) signal: SV40 polyadenylation signal
   3120..3548    -  rep_origin     f1 ori (sequence partly withheld): f1 bacteriophage origin of replication; arrow indicates direction of (+) strand synthesis
   3575..3679    +  promoter       AmpR promoter: bla
   3681..4038    +  promoter       SV40 promoter: SV40 enhancer and early promoter
   4073..4867    +  CDS            NeoR/KanR: aminoglycoside phosphotransferase from Tn5; aph(3')-II (or nptII); confers resistance to neomycin, kanamycin, and G418 (Geneticin®)
   4888..5040    +  CDS            ble (fragment): BLE_KLEPN - Experimental evidence at protein level: Swiss-Prot protein existence level 1. Binding protein with a strong affinity to the bleomycin family of antibiotics. Binds to CL990; an antimitotic-antibiotic compound. From Klebsiella pneumoniae.
   5099..5146    +  polyA_signal   HSV TK poly(A) signal: herpes simplex virus thymidine kinase polyadenylation signal (Cole and Stacy, 1985)
   5237..5253    -  polyA_signal   bGH poly(A) signal (fragment): bovine growth hormone polyadenylation signal
   5475..6063    +  rep_origin     ori: high-copy-number ColE1/pMB1/pBR322/pUC origin of replication
