[The description below was written by a language model from this plasmid's Addgene catalogue record and pLannotate feature annotations shown in this document.]
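Description:
talin1-head P229S is a mammalian expression plasmid of 6,177 bp, recorded as built on the Clontech pEGFP-C1 backbone. It produces the head region of mouse talin1 (Tln1) carrying the P229S substitution, fused to EGFP. The human cytomegalovirus immediate-early enhancer and promoter drive a Tln1 fragment of roughly 1.45 kb. This is followed almost immediately by the EGFP coding sequence, so the fluorescent protein sits at the C terminus of the talin head, as the catalogue states. That arrangement resembles an N-type EGFP vector more than the usual pEGFP-C1 layout, in which EGFP precedes the cloning site. A remnant of the multiple cloning site and an SV40 polyadenylation signal complete the transcription unit. The insert size listed in the catalogue equals the whole plasmid length and so does not describe the insert alone.

In bacteria the plasmid replicates from a high-copy ColE1/pUC-type origin and also carries an f1 phage origin for single-stranded DNA production. A single NeoR/KanR (Tn5 aminoglycoside phosphotransferase) gene provides selection in both hosts. A bacterial promoter allows kanamycin selection in E. coli, while the SV40 enhancer/early promoter and the HSV TK polyadenylation signal allow G418 selection of transfected mammalian cells. The short large T antigen, ble and bGH poly(A) fragments in the feature table are probably residual backbone sequence or annotation artefacts rather than functional parts.

The stated purpose is expression of the talin1 head P229S variant in mammalian cells, where the EGFP fusion lets its expression and localisation be followed by fluorescence. The associated study examined how this variant compromises integrin activation and its link to clinical symptoms.
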