Addgene plasmid #182997: talin1-head P229S
Purpose: expression of talin1 head P229S in mammalian cells
Depositing lab: Vesa Hytönen. Depositing organization: Tampere University, BioMediTech. Publication: Talin variant P229S compromises integrin activation and associates with multifaceted clinical symptoms. Azizi L, Varela L, Turkki P, Mykuliak VV, Korpela S, Ihalainen TO, Church J, Hytonen VP, Goult BT. Hum Mol Genet. 2022 Jul 21. pii: 6647920. doi: 10.1093/hmg/ddac163. PubMed 35861643.
Backbone
  Vector backbone: pEGFP-C1
  Backbone manufacturer: Clontech
  Total vector size (bp): 6177
  Vector type: Mammalian Expression
Growth in bacteria
  Bacterial resistance: Kanamycin, 50 μg/mL
  Growth temperature: 37°C
  Growth strain: DH5alpha
  Copy number: Unknown
Gene/Insert
  Gene/Insert name: talin1 head P229S (alt name: head P229S)
  Species: M. musculus (mouse)
  Insert size (bp): 6177
  Mutation: P229S
  Entrez Gene: Tln1 (a.k.a. Tln)
  Tag / fusion protein: GFP (C terminal on insert)
Terms and licenses: Academic/Nonprofit Terms; Industry Terms: Not Available to Industry
How to cite: talin1-head P229S was a gift from Vesa Hytönen (Addgene plasmid # 182997 ; http://n2t.net/addgene:182997 ; RRID:Addgene_182997)
